Addgene plasmid #147661: pAc5.1B-EGFP-DmPAN3-L676EG683ER760TD761T_U
Purpose: Insect Expression of DmPAN3-L676EG683ER760TD761T
Depositing lab: Elisa Izaurralde. Depositing organization: Max Planck Institute for Developmental Biology. Publication: Structure of the PAN3 pseudokinase reveals the basis for interactions with the PAN2 deadenylase and the GW182 proteins. Christie M, Boland A, Huntzinger E, Weichenrieder O, Izaurralde E. Mol Cell. 2013 Aug 8;51(3):360-73. doi: 10.1016/j.molcel.2013.07.011. PubMed 23932717.
Backbone
  Vector backbone: Unknown
  Vector type: Insect Expression
Growth in bacteria
  Bacterial resistance: Ampicillin, 100 μg/mL
  Growth temperature: 37°C
  Growth strain: DH5alpha
  Copy number: Low Copy
Gene/Insert
  Gene/Insert name: DmPAN3-L676EG683ER760TD761T
  Species: D. melanogaster (fly)
  Entrez Gene: CG11486 (a.k.a. Dmel_CG11486, Dmel\CG11486, PAN3)
  Cloning method: Unknown
Terms and licenses: Academic/Nonprofit Terms; Industry Terms: Not Available to Industry
Depositor comments: ORF extracted from the NCBI: LD14901 Plasmids from this collection were made available to the research community and donated after the lab closed. Please note that the sequence provided by the depositing laboratory may be theoretical/predicted or based on Sanger sequencing results. There may be discrepancies between sequencing results obtained by Addgene and the depositor sequence. If an Addgene verified sequence is not available, please contact before placing your order to request that our lab fully sequence the plasmid.
How to cite: pAc5.1B-EGFP-DmPAN3-L676EG683ER760TD761T_U was a gift from Elisa Izaurralde (Addgene plasmid # 147661 ; http://n2t.net/addgene:147661 ; RRID:Addgene_147661)
