[The description below was written by a language model from this plasmid's Addgene catalogue record and pLannotate feature annotations shown in this document.]
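Description:
pAc5.1B-EGFP-DmPAN3-L676EG683ER760TD761T_U is an 8,443 nt insect expression plasmid for producing a GFP-tagged mutant of Drosophila melanogaster PAN3 (CG11486). The catalogue lists the backbone as unknown, although the name and the annotated parts point to a pAc5.1-type vector. It is maintained in E. coli through a ColE1/pUC-family origin and selected with ampicillin via the β-lactamase gene and its bla promoter. The repository records it as low copy, even though the origin is annotated as a high-copy type. Short fragments of a tetracycline resistance gene and of SV40 large T antigen are also annotated; these are partial sequences, most likely non-functional backbone remnants.

Expression is driven by the Drosophila actin 5C (Ac5) promoter, a strong constitutive promoter used in fly cell lines. It is followed by an EGFP coding sequence and, just downstream, the PAN3 open reading frame, an arrangement consistent with an N-terminal EGFP fusion. A V5 epitope tag is annotated after the PAN3 sequence, but the record does not show whether it is read in frame with the fusion or lies beyond a stop codon. An SV40 polyadenylation signal follows the cassette.

PAN3 is the regulatory subunit of the PAN2–PAN3 deadenylase complex, which shortens mRNA poly(A) tails in general and miRNA-mediated mRNA turnover. The insert carries four substitutions (L676E, G683E, R760T, D761T). The associated publication concerns the PAN3 pseudokinase structure and its interactions with PAN2 and GW182 proteins, so the mutant was presumably designed to probe such interfaces, though the record does not say which one.
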