Features (pLannotate 1.2.2; 10 found; start..end, strand, type, name):
     56..2568    +  promoter       Ac5 promoter: Drosophila melanogaster actin 5C promoter
   2588..3304    +  CDS            EGFP: EGFP is a basic (constitutively fluorescent) green fluorescent protein published in 1996, derived from Aequorea victoria. It is reported to be a rapidly-maturing weak dimer with moderate acid sensitivity.
   3320..5689    +  CDS            PAN3: PAN3_DROME - Experimental evidence at protein level: Swiss-Prot protein existence level 1. Regulatory subunit of the poly(A)-nuclease (PAN) deadenylation complex, one of two cytoplasmic mRNA deadenylases involved in general and miRNA-mediated mRNA turnover. PAN specifically shortens poly(A) tails of RNA and the activity is stimulated by poly(A)-binding protein (PABP). PAN deadenylation is followed by rapid degradation of the shortened mRNA tails by the CCR4-NOT complex. Deadenylated mRNAs are then degraded by two alternative mechanisms, namely exosome-mediated 3'-5' exonucleolytic degradation,
   5728..5769    +  CDS            V5 tag: epitope tag from simian virus 5
   5869..6003    -  polyA_signal   SV40 poly(A) signal: SV40 polyadenylation signal
   6026..6110    -  CDS            large T antigen (fragment): large T antigen from SV40 (simian virus 40)
   6111..6581    +  CDS            TcR (fragment): tetracycline efflux protein; tet; confers resistance to tetracycline
   6625..7213    -  rep_origin     ori: high-copy-number ColE1/pMB1/pBR322/pUC origin of replication
   7384..8244    -  CDS            AmpR: β-lactamase; bla; confers resistance to ampicillin, carbenicillin, and related antibiotics
   8245..8349    -  promoter       AmpR promoter: bla
>Addgene plasmid #147661 | pAc5.1B-EGFP-DmPAN3-L676EG683ER760TD761T_U | depositor full sequence | sequence record 290108 | Full Sequence
CTTCAAGGAATTAATTCTATATTCTAAAAACACAAATGATACTTCTAAAAAAAATCATGAATGGCATCAA
CTCTGAATCAAATCTTTGCAGATGCACCTACTTCTCATTTCCACTGTCACATCATTTTTCCAGATCTCGC
TGCCTGTTATGTGGCCCACAAACCAAGACACGTTTTATGGCCATTAAAGCTGGCTGATCGTCGCCAAACA
CCAAATACATATCAATATGTACATTCGAGAAAGAAGCGATCAAAGAAGCGTCTTCGGGCGAGTAGGAGAA
TGCGGAGGAGAAGGAGAACGAGCTGATCTAGTATCTCTCCACAATCCAATGCCAACTGACCAACTGGCCA
TATTCGGAGCAATTTGAAGCCAATTTCCATCGCCTGGCGATCGCTCCATTCTTGGCTATATGTTTTTCAC
CGTTCCCGGGGCCATTTTCAAAGACTCGTCGGTAAGATAAGATTGTGTCACTCGCTGTCTCTCTTCATTT
GTCGAAGAATGCTGAGGAATTTCGCGATGACGTCGGCGAGTATTTTGAAGAATGAGAATAATTTGTATTT
ATACGAAAATCAGTTAGTGGAATTTTCTACAAAAACATGTTATCTATAGATAATTTTGTTGCAAAATATG
TTGACTATGACAAAGATTGTATGTATATACCTTTAATGTATTCTCATTTTCTTATGTATTTATAATGGCA
ATGATGATACTGATGATATTTTAAGATGATGCCAGACCACAGGCTGATTTCTGCGTCTTTTGCCGAACGC
AGTGCATGTGCGGTTGTTGTTTTTTGGAATAGTTTCAATTTTCGGACTGTCCGCTTTGATTTCAGTTTCT
TGGCTTATTCAAAAAGCAAAGTAAAGCCAAAAAAGCGAGATGGCAATACCAAATGCGGCAAAACGGTAGT
GGAAGGAAAGGGGTGCGGGGCAGCGGAAGGAAGGGTGGGGCGGGGCGTGGCGGGGTCTGTGGCTGGGCGC
GACGTCACCGACGTTGGAGCCACTCCTTTGACCATGTGTGCGTGTGTGTATTATTCGTGTCTCGCCACTC
GCCGGTTGTTTTTTTCTTTTTATCTCGCTCTCTCTAGCGCCATCTCGTACGCATGCTCAACGCACCGCAT
GTTGCCGTGTCCTTTATGCGTCATTTTGGCTCGAAATAGGCAATTATTTAAACAAAGATTAGTCAACGAA
AACGCTAAAATAAATAAGTCTACAATATGGTTACTTATTGCCATGTGTGTGCAGCCAACGATAGCAACAA
AAGCAACAACACAGTGGCTTTCCCTCTTTCACTTTTTGTTTGCAAGCGCGTGCGAGCAAGACGGCACGAC
CGGCAAACGCAATTACGCTGACAAAGAGCAGACGAAGTTTTGGCCGAAAAACATCAAGGCGCCTGATACG
AATGCATTTGCAATAACAATTGCGATATTTAATATTGTTTATGAAGCTGTTTGACTTCAAAACACACAAA
AAAAAAAATAAAACAAATTATTTGAAAGAGAATTAGGAATCGGACAGCTTATCGTTACGGGCTAACAGCA
CACCGAGACGAAATAGCTTACCTGACGTCACAGCCTCTGGAAGAACTGCCGCCAAGCAGAGAGAGAGAGA
AAAAGAGGGAGAGCAGCTTAGACCGCATGTGCTTGTGTGTGAGGCGTCTCTCTCTTCGTCTCCTGTTTGC
GCAAACGCATAGACTGCACTGAGAAAATCGATTACCTATTTTTTATGAATGAATATTTGCACTATTACTA
TTCAAAACTATTAAGATAGCAATCACATTCAATAGCCAAATACTATACCACCTGAGCGATGCAACGAAAT
GATCAATTTGAGCAAAAATGCTGCATATTTAGGACGGCATCATTATAGAAATGCTTCTTGCTGTGTACTT
TTCTCTCGTCTGGCAGCTGTTTCGCCGTTATTGTTAAAACCGGCTTAAGTTAGGTGTGTTTTCTACGACT
AGTGATGCCCCTACTAGAAGATGTGTGTTGCACAAATGTCCCTGAATAACCAATTTGAAGTGCAGATAGC
AGTAAACGTAAGCTAATATGAATATTATTTAACTGTAATGTTTTAATATCGCTGGACATTACTAATAAAC
CCACTATAAACACATGTACATATGTATGTTTTGGCATACAATGAGTAGTTGGGGAAAAAATGTGTAAAAG
CACCGTGACCATCACAGCATAAAGATAACCAGCTGAAGTATCGAATATGAGTAACCCCCAAATTGAATCA
CATGCCGCAACTGATAGGACCCATGGAAGTACACTCTTCATGGCGATATACAAGACACACACAAGCACGA
ACACCCAGTTGCGGAGGAAATTCTCCGTAAATGAAAACCCAATCGGCGAACAATTCATACCCATATATGG
TAAAAGTTTTGAACGCGACTTGAGAGCGGAGAGCATTGCGGCTGATAAGGTTTTAGCGCTAAGCGGGCTT
TATAAAACGGGCTGCGGGACCAGTTTTCATATCACTACCGTTTGAGTTCTTGTGCTGTGTGGATACTCCT
CCCGACACAAAGCCGCTCCATCAGCCAGCAGTCGTCTAATCCAGAGACCCCGGATCGGGGTACCAACATG
GTGAGCAAGGGCGAGGAGCTGTTCACCGGGGTGGTGCCCATCCTGGTCGAGCTGGACGGCGACGTAAACG
GCCACAAGTTCAGCGTGTCCGGCGAGGGCGAGGGCGATGCCACCTACGGCAAGCTGACCCTGAAGTTCAT
CTGCACCACCGGCAAGCTGCCCGTGCCCTGGCCCACCCTCGTGACCACCCTGACCTACGGCGTGCAGTGC
TTCAGCCGCTACCCCGACCACATGAAGCAGCACGACTTCTTCAAGTCCGCCATGCCCGAAGGCTACGTCC
AGGAGCGCACCATCTTCTTCAAGGACGACGGCAACTACAAGACCCGCGCCGAGGTGAAGTTCGAGGGCGA
CACCCTGGTGAACCGCATCGAGCTGAAGGGCATCGACTTCAAGGAGGACGGCAACATCCTGGGGCACAAG
CTGGAGTACAACTACAACAGCCACAACGTCTATATCATGGCCGACAAGCAGAAGAACGGCATCAAGGTGA
ACTTCAAGATCCGCCACAACATCGAGGACGGCAGCGTGCAGCTCGCCGACCACTACCAGCAGAACACCCC
CATCGGCGACGGCCCCGTGCTGCTGCCCGACAACCACTACCTGAGCACCCAGTCCGCCCTGAGCAAAGAC
CCCAACGAGAAGCGCGATCACATGGTCCTGCTGGAGTTCGTGACCGCCGCCGGGATCACTCTCGGCATGG
ACGAGCTGTACAAGCCAAGCTTGAATTCTATGTGCTCGACTTATGGACTCTTATCTTTTGAGTTTTCAGA
TACGGCTGCTATGGATCCAATTTTCTTCTCGCCAACGAATGGAATACCGTCAGAGAGTAAACTCGCCACT
TATATGAATCGACAGAATGTCGCCACACCGAGCGGTTATGGGCTGAATAACGGGTTCTCACTACTTAATT
TGGATTCGCCCCTAAATAAAAAGTCCCAGGTCACGCCGCAGTCGCCCGAGTTCATTCCAACGCGCCTTGG
CTCGACGCCCAACTTCTATGCACCATATCACAACGCGCCCATGCAATTAAGTAATGGGCTCAATGGCGTC
AATGGGTTAACAGCCGCCGCAGCAGCAGCAGCAGCAGCCGCCGCCGCCGCCGCAGCAGCAGTTCCCTCCT
CCACGTCATCGGCGTCCTCCGCCTCGGTGACCATCAGCAAAACGGCCAACGGTGGCGCCTCCATGCTCGC
CCTGCAAAAGACCGCATCCATCGCCTCTGTAACCATCGCACAACAGCAGCCACAGCATCCACAGAAACAG
CAACAGCATCCGCCGTCGGTGGGCGGAGGAGCTGTGTCCGCCGCCTCCGCCCCCATTGCCATTAGTGGCG
CTCCACCGAATCCCGCCGCAGCTCCGTTCGTCAGCAGCATGTCCGCTCAGACGCCGCTCAAGGGGAGGGG
CGCCATGATGCGCCAGGAATCACCAACGGCAGCCATGATTTCGGGCGCAGGGCCAGGTGAGAAGTCGCCA
CCGCACGGGATGACGCCGCACGGAGCATCGCCCATACCATCAGCGCTGCCCACCAGCGTGCACCAGGAGA
ACGTAGGCGGCACCATATACTTCTATCCGACTGCCAACGCACAGAACAGCCAGCCCGTCGTCAATTCCAT
GGTGGTGGATGGAACGCATCCGGCTCTCCATGGCGTGAGTGCTGTGGCGCCGATGAGTGCGGGCGTTCCG
GCGGCCATGATGTACACGGGGCATGTGTATCCGGGACCGTCCTCCAACGTGGTCACCATGCAGCCAAAGA
CGCTGCTGGAGTCGGCCTTCTTTATGCCCGACGAGATGCGCGCCGAAGTCCTCGCCCGCAACGAGATCTC
TAACCTGATCATGGACGCAGCGGAGGCTGCGCAGCACGCTCTACCGCTGGAGGTGGAGAACTACCATGCC
CTGTATCCACTGGAACCGCCGGCGCAGCCGTTGCACGCCAAGCTCACGTTCCCCGCCACCACTTATAGGG
CCACGCACAACACGACGGGCTACAAGTACTGCCTGCGAAGAATACATGGTTTCCGCCTGCAGTCGACCAA
GTGCATGACGCTGGTGGAGATGTGGAAGAAGCTGCAGCACACGAATGTGGTACAACTGCGTGAGGTGTTC
ACGACGAAAGCATTTGGTGATAACTCTTTAGTATTAGTGTACGACTATCATCCCGGCTCACAAACATTAC
TGGCCAAATACTTCACTCCGGCGCCAGAGACCAACGGGTACACTGATCCATTCCAAGGCGAGGCCCGCCC
CTTCAGTCATAAGAGTAACATGCAGCGAACGAGCAATGGACCGCTGCTACCGGAGGCCACCATCTGGTCG
ATCATCATGCAGCTGACCGCCGGCTTAAAAGCCATCCACCATGCCGGTCTTGCCTGCAAGGTTCTGGATC
CCACAAAGATTATAGTGACGGGCAAGCGTGTACGGTTTAGCTCATGCTGCATTTCGGATATAACGCAATT
CGATCCGAATGCATCCAATCCCTTGGCGCTGGTTAATATGCATCAGCAGGACGATCTGACCGCTTTGGGT
CGCTTAGTATTAGCTTTGGCCTGCCGCTGTCTTCAATCCGTGCAACGCGACAATGTCCAGTCCAGCATCG
ATATGGTCACGCGAAACTACTCCACCGATCTGCGAAACTTTATTGTTTACCTCTTCACCACCAATAATCG
TCGCTCCGTGACCGACCTGATGCCGATGATTGGTGCCCGCTTCTATACGCAACTGGATGCACTGCAGAGC
AAAATTGATATGCAGGAGGACGAGGAAGCCAAGGAGATGGAGAACGAGCGGTTATATCGCATTTTGGTCA
AACTTAATAGCATCAACGAGCGACCCGACTTTAATCTGGACTGCACTTGGTCTGAGACTGGTGATAGATA
CATGTTGAAATTATTCCGTGATTATTTGTTCCATTCCGTCACTGAGGATGGCCGGCCCTGGCTAGATCAC
GCACACATTGTACAATGCCTCAACAAGCTGGATGCTGGCTCCATAGAGCGCGTGCAACTGATGTCCACCA
CCGAGCAATCGGTACTCATCGTCTCCTATGCTGAACTCAAGAATTGTCTGGAGAACGCCTTCTCCGAACT
GATGTCAAGTGCGGCCAACTGAGCGGCCGCTCGAGTCTAGAGGGCCCGCGGTTCGAAGGTAAGCCTATCC
CTAACCCTCTCCTCGGTCTCGATTCTACGCGTACCGGTCATCATCACCATCACCATTGAGTTTAAACCCG
CTGATCAGCCTCGACTGTGCCTTCTAAGGCCTGAGCTCGCTGATCAGCCTCGATCGAGGATCCAGACATG
ATAAGATACATTGATGAGTTTGGACAAACCACAACTAGAATGCAGTGAAAAAAATGCTTTATTTGTGAAA
TTTGTGATGCTATTGCTTTATTTGTAACCATTATAAGCTGCAATAAACAAGTTAACAACAACAATTGCAT
TCATTTTATGTTTCAGGTTCAGGGGGAGGTGTGGGAGGTTTTTTAAAGCAAGTAAAACCTCTACAAATGT
GGTATGGCTGATTATGATCAGTCGACCGATGCCCTTGAGAGCCTTCAACCCAGTCAGCTCCTTCCGGTGG
GCGCGGGGCATGACTATCGTCGCCGCACTTATGACTGTCTTCTTTATCATGCAACTCGTAGGACAGGTGC
CGGCAGCGCTCTGGGTCATTTTCGGCGAGGACCGCTTTCGCTGGAGCGCGACGATGATCGGCCTGTCGCT
TGCGGTATTCGGAATCTTGCACGCCCTCGCTCAAGCCTTCGTCACTGGTCCCGCCACCAAACGTTTCGGC
GAGAAGCAGGCCATTATCGCCGGCATGGCGGCCGACGCGCTGGGCTACGTCTTGCTGGCGTTCGCGACGC
GAGGCTGGATGGCCTTCCCCATTATGATTCTTCTCGCTTCCGGCGGCATCGGGATGCCCGCGTTGCAGGC
CATGCTGTCCAGGCAGGTAGATGACGACCATCAGGGACAGCTTCAAGGATCGCTCGCGGCTCTTACCAGC
CAGCAAAAGGCCAGGAACCGTAAAAAGGCCGCGTTGCTGGCGTTTTTCCATAGGCTCCGCCCCCCTGACG
AGCATCACAAAAATCGACGCTCAAGTCAGAGGTGGCGAAACCCGACAGGACTATAAAGATACCAGGCGTT
TCCCCCTGGAAGCTCCCTCGTGCGCTCTCCTGTTCCGACCCTGCCGCTTACCGGATACCTGTCCGCCTTT
CTCCCTTCGGGAAGCGTGGCGCTTTCTCAATGCTCACGCTGTAGGTATCTCAGTTCGGTGTAGGTCGTTC
GCTCCAAGCTGGGCTGTGTGCACGAACCCCCCGTTCAGCCCGACCGCTGCGCCTTATCCGGTAACTATCG
TCTTGAGTCCAACCCGGTAAGACACGACTTATCGCCACTGGCAGCAGCCACTGGTAACAGGATTAGCAGA
GCGAGGTATGTAGGCGGTGCTACAGAGTTCTTGAAGTGGTGGCCTAACTACGGCTACACTAGAAGGACAG
TATTTGGTATCTGCGCTCTGCTGAAGCCAGTTACCTTCGGAAAAAGAGTTGGTAGCTCTTGATCCGGCAA
ACAAACCACCGCTGGTAGCGGTGGTTTTTTTGTTTGCAAGCAGCAGATTACGCGCAGAAAAAAAGGATCT
CAAGAAGATCCTTTGATCTTTTCTACGGGGTCTGACGCTCAGTGGAACGAAAACTCACGTTAAGGGATTT
TGGTCATGAGATTATCAAAAAGGATCTTCACCTAGATCCTTTTAAATTAAAAATGAAGTTTTAAATCAAT
CTAAAGTATATATGAGTAAACTTGGTCTGACAGTTACCAATGCTTAATCAGTGAGGCACCTATCTCAGCG
ATCTGTCTATTTCGTTCATCCATAGTTGCCTGACTCCCCGTCGTGTAGATAACTACGATACGGGAGGGCT
TACCATCTGGCCCCAGTGCTGCAATGATACCGCGAGACCCACGCTCACCGGCTCCAGATTTATCAGCAAT
AAACCAGCCAGCCGGAAGGGCCGAGCGCAGAAGTGGTCCTGCAACTTTATCCGCCTCCATCCAGTCTATT
AATTGTTGCCGGGAAGCTAGAGTAAGTAGTTCGCCAGTTAATAGTTTGCGCAACGTTGTTGCCATTGCTG
CAGGCATCGTGGTGTCACGCTCGTCGTTTGGTATGGCTTCATTCAGCTCCGGTTCCCAACGATCAAGGCG
AGTTACATGATCCCCCATGTTGTGCAAAAAAGCGGTTAGCTCCTTCGGTCCTCCGATCGTTGTCAGAAGT
AAGTTGGCCGCAGTGTTATCACTCATGGTTATGGCAGCACTGCATAATTCTCTTACTGTCATGCCATCCG
TAAGATGCTTTTCTGTGACTGGTGAGTACTCAACCAAGTCATTCTGAGAATAGTGTATGCGGCGACCGAG
TTGCTCTTGCCCGGCGTCAACACGGGATAATACCGCGCCACATAGCAGAACTTTAAAAGTGCTCATCATT
GGAAAACGTTCTTCGGGGCGAAAACTCTCAAGGATCTTACCGCTGTTGAGATCCAGTTCGATGTAACCCA
CTCGTGCACCCAACTGATCTTCAGCATCTTTTACTTTCACCAGCGTTTCTGGGTGAGCAAAAACAGGAAG
GCAAAATGCCGCAAAAAAGGGAATAAGGGCGACACGGAAATGTTGAATACTCATACTCTTCCTTTTTCAA
TATTATTGAAGCATTTATCAGGGTTATTGTCTCATGAGCGGATACATATTTGAATGTATTTAGAAAAATA
AACAAATAGGGGTTCCGCGCACATTTCCCCGAAAAGTGCCACCTGACGTCTAAGAAACCATTATTATCAT
GACATTAACCTATAAAAATAGGCGTATCACGAGGCCCTTTCGT
